Addgene plasmid #104358: pEGFP-N-Drd1
Purpose: Expresses mouse dopamine receptor subtype 1 with EGFP fused to the C-terminus of the receptor. Localizes to primary cilia.
Depositing lab: Kirk Mykytyn. Depositing organization: Ohio State University. Publication: Dopamine receptor 1 localizes to neuronal cilia in a dynamic process that requires the Bardet-Biedl syndrome proteins. Domire JS, Green JA, Lee KG, Johnson AD, Askwith CC, Mykytyn K. Cell Mol Life Sci. 2011 Sep;68(17):2951-60. doi: 10.1007/s00018-010-0603-4. Epub 2010 Dec 9. PubMed 21152952.
Backbone
  Vector backbone: pEGFP-N
  Backbone manufacturer: Clontech
  Backbone size w/o insert (bp): 4700
  Total vector size (bp): 6134
  Vector type: Mammalian Expression
  Selectable markers: Neomycin (select with G418)
Growth in bacteria
  Bacterial resistance: Kanamycin, 50 μg/mL
  Growth temperature: 37°C
  Growth strain: DH5alpha
  Copy number: High Copy
Gene/Insert
  Gene/Insert name: Dopamine receptor D1 (Drd1)
  Species: M. musculus (mouse)
  Insert size (bp): 1434
  Entrez Gene: Drd1 (a.k.a. C030036C15Rik, Drd-1, Drd1a, Gpcr15)
  Promoter: CMV
  Tag / fusion protein: EGFP (C terminal on backbone)
  Cloning method: Restriction Enzyme; 5′ cloning site Xho 1 (not destroyed); 3′ cloning site Kpn1 (not destroyed)
  Sequencing primers: 5′ CMV-F, CGCAAATGGGCGGTAGGCGTG
Terms and licenses: Academic/Nonprofit Terms; Industry Terms: Not Available to Industry
How to cite: pEGFP-N-Drd1 was a gift from Kirk Mykytyn (Addgene plasmid # 104358 ; http://n2t.net/addgene:104358 ; RRID:Addgene_104358)
