[The description below was written by a language model from this plasmid's Addgene catalogue record and pLannotate feature annotations shown in this document.]
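Description:
pEGFP-N-Drd1 is a mammalian expression plasmid built on the Clontech pEGFP-N backbone that produces mouse dopamine receptor D1 (Drd1) with EGFP fused to the receptor's C-terminus. The Drd1 coding sequence was inserted by restriction cloning between the XhoI and KpnI sites of the multiple cloning site, both of which remain intact. This places it downstream of the human cytomegalovirus immediate early enhancer and promoter and upstream of the backbone-encoded EGFP, separated from it by a short stretch of residual polylinker. An SV40 polyadenylation signal follows EGFP and terminates the fusion transcript.

The plasmid replicates in E. coli at high copy number from a ColE1/pUC-type origin and also carries an f1 phage origin. A single Tn5 aminoglycoside phosphotransferase gene (NeoR/KanR) serves both hosts. A bacterial bla-type promoter drives it for kanamycin selection in E. coli, and the adjacent SV40 enhancer/early promoter drives it for G418 selection of stably transfected mammalian cells, with an HSV TK polyadenylation signal downstream. The small annotated fragments of RSF ori, SV40 large T antigen, ble and the bGH poly(A) signal are probably partial sequence matches within the backbone rather than functional elements.

According to the record, the fusion protein localizes to primary cilia, so the construct is suited to fluorescence imaging of the receptor's localization to cilia in transfected cells. The catalogue lists a total size of 6134 bp, whereas the sequenced record behind the feature table is 6,041 nt. The record does not explain this small discrepancy.
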