Features (pLannotate 1.2.2; 17 found; start..end, strand, type, name):
     23..82      +  rep_origin     RSF ori (fragment): Plasmids containing the RSF 1030 origin of replication can be propagated in E. coli cells that contain additional plasmids with compatible origins.
    150..453     +  enhancer       CMV enhancer: human cytomegalovirus immediate early enhancer
    454..657     +  promoter       CMV promoter: human cytomegalovirus (CMV) immediate early promoter
    680..707     +  misc_feature   MCS (fragment): multiple cloning site
    708..2045    +  CDS            Drd1: DRD1_MOUSE - Also known as Drd1a, Gpcr15. Experimental evidence at protein level: Swiss-Prot protein existence level 1. Dopamine receptor whose activity is mediated by G proteins which activate adenylyl cyclase. From Mus musculus (Mouse).
   2045..2066    +  misc_feature   MCS (fragment): multiple cloning site
   2076..2795    +  CDS            EGFP: the original enhanced GFP (Yang et al., 1996) mammalian codon-optimized
   2812..2895    +  CDS            large T antigen (fragment): large T antigen from SV40 (simian virus 40)
   2918..3039    +  polyA_signal   SV40 poly(A) signal: SV40 polyadenylation signal
   3073..3501    -  rep_origin     f1 ori (sequence partly withheld): f1 bacteriophage origin of replication; arrow indicates direction of (+) strand synthesis
   3528..3632    +  promoter       AmpR promoter: bla
   3634..3991    +  promoter       SV40 promoter: SV40 enhancer and early promoter
   4026..4820    +  CDS            NeoR/KanR: aminoglycoside phosphotransferase from Tn5; aph(3')-II (or nptII); confers resistance to neomycin, kanamycin, and G418 (Geneticin®)
   4841..4993    +  CDS            ble (fragment): BLE_KLEPN - Experimental evidence at protein level: Swiss-Prot protein existence level 1. Binding protein with a strong affinity to the bleomycin family of antibiotics. Binds to CL990; an antimitotic-antibiotic compound. From Klebsiella pneumoniae.
   5052..5099    +  polyA_signal   HSV TK poly(A) signal: herpes simplex virus thymidine kinase polyadenylation signal (Cole and Stacy, 1985)
   5190..5206    -  polyA_signal   bGH poly(A) signal (fragment): bovine growth hormone polyadenylation signal
   5428..6016    +  rep_origin     ori: high-copy-number ColE1/pMB1/pBR322/pUC origin of replication
>Addgene plasmid #104358 | pEGFP-N-Drd1 | addgene full sequence | sequence record 200988 | Addgene NGS Result
GGTTCCTGGCCTTTTGCTGGCCTTTTGCTCACATGTTCTTTCCTGCGTTATCCCCTGATTCTGTGGATAA
CCGTATTACCGCCATGCATTAGTTATTAATAGTAATCAATTACGGGGTCATTAGTTCATAGCCCATATAT
GGAGTTCCGCGTTACATAACTTACGGTAAATGGCCCGCCTGGCTGACCGCCCAACGACCCCCGCCCATTG
ACGTCAATAATGACGTATGTTCCCATAGTAACGCCAATAGGGACTTTCCATTGACGTCAATGGGTGGAGT
ATTTACGGTAAACTGCCCACTTGGCAGTACATCAAGTGTATCATATGCCAAGTACGCCCCCTATTGACGT
CAATGACGGTAAATGGCCCGCCTGGCATTATGCCCAGTACATGACCTTATGGGACTTTCCTACTTGGCAG
TACATCTACGTATTAGTCATCGCTATTACCATGGTGATGCGGTTTTGGCAGTACATCAATGGGCGTGGAT
AGCGGTTTGACTCACGGGGATTTCCAAGTCTCCACCCCATTGACGTCAATGGGAGTTTGTTTTGGCACCA
AAATCAACGGGACTTTCCAAAATGTCGTAACAACTCCGCCCCATTGACGCAAATGGGCGGTAGGCGTGTA
CGGTGGGAGGTCTATATAAGCAGAGCTGGTTTAGTGAACCGTCAGATCCGCTAGCGCTACCGGACTCAGA
TCTCGAGATGGCTCCTAACACTTCTACCATGGATGAGACTGGCCTGCCAGTGGAGAGGGACTTCTCCTTT
CGCATCCTCACAGCCTGTTTTCTGTCCCTGCTTATCCTGTCCACTCTCTTAGGGAATACCCTTGTCTGTG
CCGCTGTCATCAGGTTTCGACACCTGCGGTCCAAGGTGACCAACTTCTTTGTCATCTCTTTAGCTGTGTC
AGATCTCTTGGTGGCTGTCTTGGTCATGCCCTGGAAAGCTGTGGCTGAGATTGCTGGCTTTTGGCCCTTT
GGGTCCTTTTGTAACATTTGGGTAGCCTTTGACATCATGTGCTCCACGGCATCCATCCTTAACCTCTGTG
TGATCAGCGTGGACAGGTATTGGGCTATCTCCAGCCCTTTCCAGTATGAGAGGAAGATGACTCCGAAGGC
AGCCTTCATCCTGATTAGCGTAGCATGGACTTTGTCTGTTCTCATATCCTTCATTCCAGTGCAGCTAAGC
TGGCACAAGGCAAAACCTACATGGCCCTTGGATGGCAATTTTACTTCCCTGGAAGATGCCGAGGATGACA
ACTGTGACACGAGGTTGAGCAGGACATACGCCATTTCATCCTCCCTCATAAGCTTTTACATCCCCGTAGC
CATTATGATCGTCACTTACACCAGTATCTACAGGATTGCCCAGAAGCAAATCCGGCGCATCTCAGCTTTG
GAGAGGGCAGCAGTCCATGCCAAGAACTGCCAGACCACCACAGGTAATGGAAACCCTGTCGAATGCTCTC
AATCAGAAAGTTCCTTTAAGATGTCCTTTAAGAGGGAGACTAAAGTCCTGAAGACACTGTCTGTGATCAT
GGGGGTATTCGTGTGCTGCTGGCTCCCTTTCTTCATTTCGAACTGTATGGTGCCCTTCTGTGGCTCTGAG
GAGACCCAGCCATTCTGCATTGATTCCATCACCTTCGATGTATTTGTGTGGTTTGGCTGGGCGAATTCCT
CCCTGAACCCCATTATTTATGCTTTTAATGCCGATTTTCAGAAGGCATTCTCGACCCTCTTAGGATGCTA
TAGACTCTGCCCTACAACGAATAATGCCATAGAGACTGTAAGCATCAACAACAACGGGGCTGTGATGTTT
TCCAGCCACCATGAGCCCCGAGGCTCCATCTCCAAGGACTGTAATCTGGTTTACCTGATCCCTCATGCTG
TGGGCTCCTCTGAGGACCTGAAGAGGGAGGAGGCCGGTGGCATACCTAAGCCACTGGAGAAGCTGTCCCC
GGCCTTATCGGTCATATTGGACTATGACACCGATGTCTCTCTAGAAAAGATCCAACCCGTTACCCACAGC
GGACAGCATTCAACCGGTACCGCGGGCCCGGGATCCATCGCCACCATGGTGAGCAAGGGCGAGGAGCTGT
TCACCGGGGTGGTGCCCATCCTGGTCGAGCTGGACGGCGACGTAAACGGCCACAAGTTCAGCGTGTCCGG
CGAGGGCGAGGGCGATGCCACCTACGGCAAGCTGACCCTGAAGTTCATCTGCACCACCGGCAAGCTGCCC
GTGCCCTGGCCCACCCTCGTGACCACCCTGACCTACGGCGTGCAGTGCTTCAGCCGCTACCCCGACCACA
TGAAGCAGCACGACTTCTTCAAGTCCGCCATGCCCGAAGGCTACGTCCAGGAGCGCACCATCTTCTTCAA
GGACGACGGCAACTACAAGACCCGCGCCGAGGTGAAGTTCGAGGGCGACACCCTGGTGAACCGCATCGAG
CTGAAGGGCATCGACTTCAAGGAGGACGGCAACATCCTGGGGCACAAGCTGGAGTACAACTACAACAGCC
ACAACGTCTATATCATGGCCGACAAGCAGAAGAACGGCATCAAGGTGAACTTCAAGATCCGCCACAACAT
CGAGGACGGCAGCGTGCAGCTCGCCGACCACTACCAGCAGAACACCCCCATCGGCGACGGCCCCGTGCTG
CTGCCCGACAACCACTACCTGAGCACCCAGTCCGCCCTGAGCAAAGACCCCAACGAGAAGCGCGATCACA
TGGTCCTGCTGGAGTTCGTGACCGCCGCCGGGATCACTCTCGGCATGGACGAGCTGTACAAGTAAAGCGG
CCGCGACTCTAGATCATAATCAGCCATACCACATTTGTAGAGGTTTTACTTGCTTTAAAAAACCTCCCAC
ACCTCCCCCTGAACCTGAAACATAAAATGAATGCAATTGTTGTTGTTAACTTGTTTATTGCAGCTTATAA
TGGTTACAAATAAAGCAATAGCATCACAAATTTCACAAATAAAGCATTTTTTTCACTGCATTCTAGTTGT
GGTTTGTCCAAACTCATCAATGTATCTTAAGGCGTAAATTGTAAGCGTTAATATTTTGTTAAAATTCGCG
TTAAATTTTTGTTAAATCAGCTCATTTTTTAACCAATAGGCCGAAATCGGCAAAATCCCTTATAAATCAA
AAGAATAGACCGAGATAGGGT
[37 nt withheld, positions 3172-3208]
AAAGAACGTGGACTCCAACGTCAAAGG
[49 nt withheld, positions 3236-3284]
T
[91 nt withheld, positions 3286-3376]
G
[124 nt withheld, positions 3378-3501]
CAGGTGGCACTTTTCGGGGAAATGTGCGCGGAACCCCTATTTGTTTATTTTTCTAAATACATTCAAATAT
GTATCCGCTCATGAGACAATAACCCTGATAAATGCTTCAATAATATTGAAAAAGGAAGAGTCCTGAGGCG
GAAAGAACCAGCTGTGGAATGTGTGTCAGTTAGGGTGTGGAAAGTCCCCAGGCTCCCCAGCAGGCAGAAG
TATGCAAAGCATGCATCTCAATTAGTCAGCAACCAGGTGTGGAAAGTCCCCAGGCTCCCCAGCAGGCAGA
AGTATGCAAAGCATGCATCTCAATTAGTCAGCAACCATAGTCCCGCCCCTAACTCCGCCCATCCCGCCCC
TAACTCCGCCCAGTTCCGCCCATTCTCCGCCCCATGGCTGACTAATTTTTTTTATTTATGCAGAGGCCGA
GGCCGCCTCGGCCTCTGAGCTATTCCAGAAGTAGTGAGGAGGCTTTTTTGGAGGCCTAGGCTTTTGCAAA
GATCGATCAAGAGACAGGATGAGGATCGTTTCGCATGATTGAACAAGATGGATTGCACGCAGGTTCTCCG
GCCGCTTGGGTGGAGAGGCTATTCGGCTATGACTGGGCACAACAGACAATCGGCTGCTCTGATGCCGCCG
TGTTCCGGCTGTCAGCGCAGGGGCGCCCGGTTCTTTTTGTCAAGACCGACCTGTCCGGTGCCCTGAATGA
ACTGCAAGACGAGGCAGCGCGGCTATCGTGGCTGGCCACGACGGGCGTTCCTTGCGCAGCTGTGCTCGAC
GTTGTCACTGAAGCGGGAAGGGACTGGCTGCTATTGGGCGAAGTGCCGGGGCAGGATCTCCTGTCATCTC
ACCTTGCTCCTGCCGAGAAAGTATCCATCATGGCTGATGCAATGCGGCGGCTGCATACGCTTGATCCGGC
TACCTGCCCATTCGACCACCAAGCGAAACATCGCATCGAGCGAGCACGTACTCGGATGGAAGCCGGTCTT
GTCGATCAGGATGATCTGGACGAAGAGCATCAGGGGCTCGCGCCAGCCGAACTGTTCGCCAGGCTCAAGG
CGAGCATGCCCGACGGCGAGGATCTCGTCGTGACCCATGGCGATGCCTGCTTGCCGAATATCATGGTGGA
AAATGGCCGCTTTTCTGGATTCATCGACTGTGGCCGGCTGGGTGTGGCGGACCGCTATCAGGACATAGCG
TTGGCTACCCGTGATATTGCTGAAGAGCTTGGCGGCGAATGGGCTGACCGCTTCCTCGTGCTTTACGGTA
TCGCCGCTCCCGATTCGCAGCGCATCGCCTTCTATCGCCTTCTTGACGAGTTCTTCTGAGCGGGACTCTG
GGGTTCGAAATGACCGACCAAGCGACGCCCAACCTGCCATCACGAGATTTCGATTCCACCGCCGCCTTCT
ATGAAAGGTTGGGCTTCGGAATCGTTTTCCGGGACGCCGGCTGGATGATCCTCCAGCGCGGGGATCTCAT
GCTGGAGTTCTTCGCCCACCCTAGGGGGAGGCTAACTGAAACACGGAAGGAGACAATACCGGAAGGAACC
CGCGCTATGACGGCAATAAAAAGACAGAATAAAACGCACGGTGTTGGGTCGTTTGTTCATAAACGCGGGG
TTCGGTCCCAGGGCTGGCACTCTGTCGATACCCCACCGAGACCCCATTGGGGCCAATACGCCCGCGTTTC
TTCCTTTTCCCCACCCCACCCCCCAAGTTCGGGTGAAGGCCCAGGGCTCGCAGCCAACGTCGGGGCGGCA
GGCCCTGCCATAGCCTCAGGTTACTCATATATACTTTAGATTGATTTAAAACTTCATTTTTAATTTAAAA
GGATCTAGGTGAAGATCCTTTTTGATAATCTCATGACCAAAATCCCTTAACGTGAGTTTTCGTTCCACTG
AGCGTCAGACCCCGTAGAAAAGATCAAAGGATCTTCTTGAGATCCTTTTTTTCTGCGCGTAATCTGCTGC
TTGCAAACAAAAAAACCACCGCTACCAGCGGTGGTTTGTTTGCCGGATCAAGAGCTACCAACTCTTTTTC
CGAAGGTAACTGGCTTCAGCAGAGCGCAGATACCAAATACTGTTCTTCTAGTGTAGCCGTAGTTAGGCCA
CCACTTCAAGAACTCTGTAGCACCGCCTACATACCTCGCTCTGCTAATCCTGTTACCAGTGGCTGCTGCC
AGTGGCGATAAGTCGTGTCTTACCGGGTTGGACTCAAGACGATAGTTACCGGATAAGGCGCAGCGGTCGG
GCTGAACGGGGGGTTCGTGCACACAGCCCAGCTTGGAGCGAACGACCTACACCGAACTGAGATACCTACA
GCGTGAGCTATGAGAAAGCGCCACGCTTCCCGAAGGGAGAAAGGCGGACAGGTATCCGGTAAGCGGCAGG
GTCGGAACAGGAGAGCGCACGAGGGAGCTTCCAGGGGGAAACGCCTGGTATCTTTATAGTCCTGTCGGGT
TTCGCCACCTCTGACTTGAGCGTCGATTTTTGTGATGCTCGTCAGGGGGGCGGAGCCTATGGAAAAACGC
CAGCAACGCGGCCTTTTTAC
