>Addgene plasmid #104358 | pEGFP-N-Drd1 | depositor partial sequence | sequence record 197669 | Multiple cloning site and complete Drd1 insert
CGTCAGATCCGCTAGCGCTACCGGACTCAGATCTCGAGATGGCTCCTAACACTTCTACCATGGATGAGAC
TGGCCTGCCAGTGGAGAGGGACTTCTCCTTTCGCATCCTCACAGCCTGTTTTCTGTCCCTGCTTATCCTG
TCCACTCTCTTAGGGAATACCCTTGTCTGTGCCGCTGTCATCAGGTTTCGACACCTGCGGTCCAAGGTGA
CCAACTTCTTTGTCATCTCTTTAGCTGTGTCAGATCTCTTGGTGGCTGTCTTGGTCATGCCCTGGAAAGC
TGTGGCTGAGATTGCTGGCTTTTGGCCCTTTGGGTCCTTTTGTAACATTTGGGTAGCCTTTGACATCATG
TGCTCCACGGCATCCATCCTTAACCTCTGTGTGATCAGCGTGGACAGGTATTGGGCTATCTCCAGCCCTT
TCCAGTATGAGAGGAAGATGACTCCGAAGGCAGCCTTCATCCTGATTAGCGTAGCATGGACTTTGTCTGT
TCTCATATCCTTCATTCCAGTGCAGCTAAGCTGGCACAAGGCAAAACCTACATGGCCCTTGGATGGCAAT
TTTACTTCCCTGGAAGATGCCGAGGATGACAACTGTGACACGAGGTTGAGCAGGACATACGCCATTTCAT
CCTCCCTCATAAGCTTTTACATCCCCGTAGCCATTATGATCGTCACTTACACCAGTATCTACAGGATTGC
CCAGAAGCAAATCCGGCGCATCTCAGCTTTGGAGAGGGCAGCAGTCCATGCCAAGAACTGCCAGACCACC
ACAGGTAATGGAAACCCTGTCGAATGCTCTCAATCAGAAAGTTCCTTTAAGATGTCCTTTAAGAGGGAGA
CTAAAGTCCTGAAGACACTGTCTGTGATCATGGGGGTATTCGTGTGCTGCTGGCTCCCTTTCTTCATTTC
GAACTGTATGGTGCCCTTCTGTGGCTCTGAGGAGACCCAGCCATTCTGCATTGATTCCATCACCTTCGAT
GTATTTGTGTGGTTTGGCTGGGCGAATTCCTCCCTGAACCCCATTATTTATGCTTTTAATGCCGATTTTC
AGAAGGCATTCTCGACCCTCTTAGGATGCTATAGACTCTGCCCTACAACGAATAATGCCATAGAGACTGT
AAGCATCAACAACAACGGGGCTGTGATGTTTTCCAGCCACCATGAGCCCCGAGGCTCCATCTCCAAGGAC
TGTAATCTGGTTTACCTGATCCCTCATGCTGTGGGCTCCTCTGAGGACCTGAAGAGGGAGGAGGCCGGTG
GCATACCTAAGCCACTGGAGAAGCTGTCCCCGGCCTTATCGGTCATATTGGACTATGACACCGATGTCTC
TCTAGAAAAGATCCAACCCGTTACCCACAGCGGACAGCATTCAACCGGTACCGCGGGCCCGGGATCCATC
GCCACCATGGTGAGCAAGGGCGAGGAGCTG
